>Addgene plasmid #32036 | pYES2.1-ScDcr1 | addgene partial sequence | sequence record 37711 | GAL1 5'-AATATACCTCTATACTTTAACGTC-3'
CCGGATCGGACTACTAGCAGCTGTAATACGACTCACTATAGGGAATATTAAGCTCGCCCTTACCATGAAT
AGAGAAAAAAGCGCCGATCTAAGTAAAACATCAGATGCTCCATACAATGAACTCGATGCCAAAAATTTAA
GAAATTTCTATAAGGTTCAAAATGCATGTGCGCAATTGAGGGAATCCATAAAAGTAATTTACGAAAACGG
GTTATCATCCGATCAATTGAATACTATGGCGAAACATGGGAACGACCTAGAAAAATCTATTGCAAACAGT
CCTGCTATGTCCGTAGCAAGTTGCTTGAACCAAGTTAGACCCACCCTAGACATCAAGAATATCTTTGATC
ATTATAAATTTGAAAATAATTCATCACCAGTTGATCCTTATGTCCATTATCCCGTATGTTCTGATCAAAA
TTTGGAAAATTTGGCTTTCATTCATAGATCTTTGCCGAATATGAATGTCAAATTGACTGAATTGCAAAAG
ACCGTAATGAGTAATGAACGTTTGGAATTTTTAGGTGATAGTTGGCTTGGCGCCTTAGTGGCGTATATTA
TTTATAAGAAATATCCTTATGCTAATGAAGGTGCCTTATCAAAGATGAAGGAAGCTATCGTTAACAACAA
CAATTTGGAAAAGATCTGTGAAAAACTTGGCTTTAAAGAAAGATTAAAGGAAAATATTCCACGTTCTTCA
ATGAAAATCAAAGATAGATTAACCAAGAATTACGCAGACTGTGTGGAAGCCTACATTGGCGCATTGGTTA
TTGATAGATTTTCAACAGAATTTAATGATGTTGCTCTTTGGCTTGAAGAACTATCTGAGGAACATT
