[The description below was written by a language model from this plasmid's Addgene catalogue record.]
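Description:
pYES2.1-ScDcr1 is a yeast expression plasmid built on the commercial pYES2.1 backbone (about 5.8 kb without insert). It is a shuttle vector: it is propagated in E. coli under ampicillin selection and maintained in yeast through the URA3 auxotrophic marker, which complements uracil auxotrophy in ura3 host strains. The record lists the bacterial copy number as unknown, and no feature table is provided, so the origins of replication and any terminator or tag elements carried by the backbone are not documented here.

The payload is a gene from the budding yeast S. castellii placed under the GAL1 promoter. The insert field names it "Drc1", whereas the plasmid name reads "Dcr1". Given that the associated publication concerns the mechanism of Dicers from budding yeasts, the insert is most likely Dcr1, the Dicer ribonuclease, and the field entry a transposition, though the record itself does not resolve the discrepancy. GAL1 is a tightly regulated yeast promoter that is strongly induced by galactose and repressed by glucose, so expression of the insert can be switched on by changing the carbon source. The insert was introduced by restriction enzyme cloning, but the 5′ and 3′ sites are recorded as unknown. The insert size, any mutations and any epitope or purification tags are likewise not stated.

As far as the record supports, the construct is intended for galactose-inducible expression of the S. castellii protein in yeast, consistent with studies of budding-yeast Dicer function and RNA processing.
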