Addgene plasmid #32036: pYES2.1-ScDcr1
Depositing lab: David Bartel. Depositing organization: Whitehead Institute for Biomedical Research. Publication: The inside-out mechanism of dicers from budding yeasts. Weinberg DE, Nakanishi K, Patel DJ, Bartel DP. Cell. 2011 Jul 22;146(2):262-76. 10.1016/j.cell.2011.06.021 PubMed 21784247.
Backbone
  Vector backbone: pYES2.1
  Backbone manufacturer: Invitrogen
  Backbone size w/o insert (bp): 5800
  Vector type: Yeast Expression
  Selectable markers: URA3
Growth in bacteria
  Bacterial resistance: Ampicillin, 100 μg/mL
  Growth temperature: 37°C
  Growth strain: DH5alpha
  Copy number: Unknown
Gene/Insert
  Gene/Insert name: Drc1
  Species: S. castellii
  Promoter: GAL1
  Cloning method: Restriction Enzyme; 5′ cloning site unknown (unknown if destroyed); 3′ cloning site unknown (unknown if destroyed)
  Sequencing primers: 5′ Gal1
Terms and licenses: Academic/Nonprofit Terms; Industry Terms: Not Available to Industry
How to cite: pYES2.1-ScDcr1 was a gift from David Bartel (Addgene plasmid # 32036 ; http://n2t.net/addgene:32036 ; RRID:Addgene_32036)
